>Addgene plasmid #48988 | pAW8ENdeI-cyEGFP | depositor full sequence | sequence record 71775 | pAW8ENdeI-cyEGFP sequence 9057 bps
CAAAAAGTTAGGTGTAACAGAAAATCATGAAACTATGATTTCTAATTTATATATTGGAGGATTTTCTCTA
AAAAAAAAAATACAACAAATAAAAAACACTCAATGACCTGACCATTTGATGGAGTTTAAGTCAATACCTT
CTTGAACCATTTCCCATAATGGTGAAAGTTCCCTCAAGAATTTTACTCTGTCAGAAACGGCCTTAACGAC
GTAGTCGATCCGGACGATGGCCAACCTTCCAATTCATTAAATCGAGTCCTCCATCAGATGATTTACAAGG
TTTTGCATAGAATCCCTAAGTAAGAGAAGTTGTTAGTGATTTCTTCAAGTTTACTAAAATTTACATACAA
ATGGATGATCTCTTCTCCATTGTTTCCTTTCTTCTTGCAAACGCGTTTTACAAAGAGATGACATGCTATT
TTCTGATTATTTTTTTCTATAGTTTTCTATTTTGTACGTCCTTGGGAGTCCGAAATGTAAAATCGGGGTA
TGGTTAGTAGCGGCAGCGTTCATTATGGTATATAAAAGATAAAAAGTAGGGGCAAGCGAGACAGAATGGG
ATACAAGGGCATCGTCTATAATTATAGCTAAAAATTGTATTTTAATTTGTATTTTTTGTAATTTTATTTC
TCATTGTTTTACTTAAAATGAATGCGAATTAGAGAAAACTTCAACGAAATGTCAAAATAAGCTCAGCAAA
ATATACAATTTTAGGGAAAGCGATCAGCAACTTATTCTCCGGTGTAGATTCTTTTTCTTCATAAATTCCA
ACAATGTAACTGCCAATTGATTTTTCTCTAGATGCTAATAAATTGAAACTAATGAATATAATAACACAGG
TTTTGATAAATTGTAAACTCTTACTCAAAAAAAGAATGTTAAAACTAATTTAACCTTTTTATAAAGGCTC
ATGGCGTTAAAGAGGATAGTAAAAATTCTACAATTTTTTAATTTAATGTCACAATTGTCTTGCGAATATA
ATTCTATTAATTTTCGCTAACTGCTGTTTTAGTACTATTACTTTCAATATGCCTTATATGCAACTTTAAT
TCATGAAGAATGCAATATTTTTGCAATCTTTCTTGTACTGAGCGCTTTTTATCATTTAGTACTCATTATT
TAATTTTTCAGTAAAGGGCAATAAATAAATTTGTAGAAGATGCAATGTAATCTCCTCTATCCTTTTGCTC
ATGTTTATGAGTATACCTAGTCTAGAAAGGCTTGTATTTAAAATATTATTCAATAAAAATTCACAATTTT
TACGACATGTGCTACCATTCACTTAACTTCCTGATTATAAAATTGGTTCGTTTATACTAATTACTTAAGT
ACCTTTAACTAAACAAAATGCCTATATATATATTAATTTACAATGAGTGTCAGATAAGTCACTATGTCCG
AGTGGTTAAGGAGTTAGACTCGCCATCGATGGTATGGTGCACTCTCAGTACAATCTGCTCTGATGCCGCA
TAGTTAAGCCAGCCCCGACACCCGCCAACACCCGCTGACGCGCCCTGACGGGCTTGTCTGCTCCCGGCAT
CCGCTTACAGACAAGCTGTGACCGTCTCCGGGAGCTGCATGTGTCAGAGGTTTTCACCGTCATCACCGAA
ACGCGCGAGACGAAAGGGCCTCGTGATACGCCTATTTTTATAGGTTAATGTCATGATAATAATGGTTTCT
TAGACGTCAGGTGGCACTTTTCGGGGAAATGTGCGCGGAACCCCTATTTGTTTATTTTTCTAAATACATT
CAAATATGTATCCGCTCATGAGACAATAACCCTGATAAATGCTTCAATAATATTGAAAAAGGAAGAGTAT
GAGTATTCAACATTTCCGTGTCGCCCTTATTCCCTTTTTTGCGGCATTTTGCCTTCCTGTTTTTGCTCAC
CCAGAAACGCTGGTGAAAGTAAAAGATGCTGAAGATCAGTTGGGTGCACGAGTGGGTTACATCGAACTGG
ATCTCAACAGCGGTAAGATCCTTGAGAGTTTTCGCCCCGAAGAACGTTTTCCAATGATGAGCACTTTTAA
AGTTCTGCTATGTGGCGCGGTATTATCCCGTATTGACGCCGGGCAAGAGCAACTCGGTCGCCGCATACAC
TATTCTCAGAATGACTTGGTTGAGTACTCACCAGTCACAGAAAAGCATCTTACGGATGGCATGACAGTAA
GAGAATTATGCAGTGCTGCCATAACCATGAGTGATAACACTGCGGCCAACTTACTTCTGACAACGATCGG
AGGACCGAAGGAGCTAACCGCTTTTTTGCACAACATGGGGGATCATGTAACTCGCCTTGATCGTTGGGAA
CCGGAGCTGAATGAAGCCATACCAAACGACGAGCGTGACACCACGATGCCTGTAGCAATGGCAACAACGT
TGCGCAAACTATTAACTGGCGAACTACTTACTCTAGCTTCCCGGCAACAATTAATAGACTGGATGGAGGC
GGATAAAGTTGCAGGACCACTTCTGCGCTCGGCCCTTCCGGCTGGCTGGTTTATTGCTGATAAATCTGGA
GCCGGTGAGCGTGGGTCTCGCGGTATCATTGCAGCACTGGGGCCAGATGGTAAGCCCTCCCGTATCGTAG
TTATCTACACGACGGGGAGTCAGGCCACTATGGATGAACGAAATAGACAGATCGCTGAGATAGGTGCCTC
ACTGATTAAGCATTGGTAACTGTCAGACCAAGTTTACTCATATATACTTTAGATTGATTTAAAACTTCAT
TTTTAATTTAAAAGGATCTAGGTGAAGATCCTTTTTGATAATCTCATGACCAAAATCCCTTAACGTGAGT
TTTCGTTCCACTGAGCGTCAGACCCCGTAGAAAAGATCAAAGGATCTTCTTGAGATCCTTTTTTTCTGCG
CGTAATCTGCTGCTTGCAAACAAAAAAACCACCGCTACCAGCGGTGGTTTGTTTGCCGGATCAAGAGCTA
CCAACTCTTTTTCCGAAGGTAACTGGCTTCAGCAGAGCGCAGATACCAAATACTGTTCTTCTAGTGTAGC
CGTAGTTAGGCCACCACTTCAAGAACTCTGTAGCACCGCCTACATACCTCGCTCTGCTAATCCTGTTACC
AGTGGCTGCTGCCAGTGGCGATAAGTCGTGTCTTACCGGGTTGGACTCAAGACGATAGTTACCGGATAAG
GCGCAGCGGTCGGGCTGAACGGGGGGTTCGTGCACACAGCCCAGCTTGGAGCGAACGACCTACACCGAAC
TGAGATACCTACAGCGTGAGCTATGAGAAAGCGCCACGCTTCCCGAAGGGAGAAAGGCGGACAGGTATCC
GGTAAGCGGCAGGGTCGGAACAGGAGAGCGCACGAGGGAGCTTCCAGGGGGAAACGCCTGGTATCTTTAT
AGTCCTGTCGGGTTTCGCCACCTCTGACTTGAGCGTCGATTTTTGTGATGCTCGTCAGGGGGGCGGAGCC
TATGGAAAAACGCCAGCAACGCGGCCTTTTTACGGTTCCTGGCCTTTTGCTGGCCTTTTGCTCACATGTT
CTTTCCTGCGTTATCCCCTGATTCTGTGGATAACCGTATTACCGCCTTTGAGTGAGCTGATACCGCTCGC
CGCAGCCGAACGACCGAGCGCAGCGAGTCAGTGAGCGAGGAAGCGGAAGAGCGCCCAATACGCAAACCGC
CTCTCCCCGCGCGTTGGCCGATTCATTAATGCAGCTGGCACGACAGGTTTCCCGACTGGAAAGCGGGCAG
TGAGCGCAACGCAATTAATGTGAGTTAGCTCACTCATTAGGCACCCCAGGCTTTACACTTTATGCTTCCG
GCTCGTATGTTGTGTGGAATTGTGAGCGGATAACAATTTCACACAGGAAACAGCTATGACCATGATTACG
CCAAGCTTATAACTTCGTATAGCATACATTATACGAAGTTATTGCTAGCCGTTTTCTTCAATTACTAAAT
TAGAACTAATTCAATCATATGCTGGCATGCGGAGAGCTCGGAGTCGACGAGACTAGTACTGGTTCTACAG
GATCAACCGGCTCCACGGGGTCGATGGGTAGATCTATGTCTAAAGGTGAAGAATTATTCACTGGTGTTGT
CCCAATTTTGGTTGAATTAGATGGTGATGTTAATGGTCACAAATTTTCTGTCTCCGGTGAAGGTGAAGGT
GATGCTACTTACGGTAAATTGACCTTAAAATTTATTTGTACTACTGGTAAATTGCCAGTTCCATGGCCAA
CCTTAGTCACTACTTTAACTTATGGTGTTCAATGTTTTTCTAGATACCCAGATCACATGAAACAACATGA
CTTTTTCAAGTCTGCCATGCCAGAAGGTTATGTTCAAGAAAGAACTATTTTTTTCAAAGATGACGGTAAC
TACAAGACCAGAGCTGAAGTCAAGTTTGAAGGTGATACCTTAGTTAATAGAATCGAATTAAAAGGTATTG
ATTTTAAAGAAGATGGTAACATTTTAGGTCACAAATTGGAATACAACTATAACTCTCACAATGTTTACAT
CATGGCTGACAAACAAAAGAATGGTATCAAAGTTAACTTCAAAATTAGACACAACATTGAAGATGGTTCT
GTTCAATTAGCTGACCATTATCAACAAAATACTCCAATTGGTGATGGTCCAGTCTTGTTACCAGACAACC
ATTACTTATCCACTCAATCTGCCTTATCCAAAGATCCAAACGAAAAGAGAGACCACATGGTCTTGTTAGA
ATTTGTTACTGCTGCTGGTATTACCCATGGTATGGATGAATTGTACAAATAAAGATCTCCCGGGATAACT
TCGTATATGGTATTATATACGAAGTTATGAATTCACTGGCCGTCGTTTTACAACGTCGTGACTGGGAAAA
CCCTGGCGTTACCCAACTTAATCGCCTTGCAGCACATCCCCCTTTCGCCAGCTGGCGTAATAGCGAAGAG
GCCCGCACCGATCGCCCTTCCCAACAGTTGCGCAGCCTGAATGGCGAATGGCGCCTGATGCGGTATTTTC
TCCTTACGCATCTGTGCGGTATTTCACACCGCATACCATCGTCCGGATCAATGAAGTAGATGAGTTTACT
ACCTGTATATACTTTTTTTTTTGTCAAAGTCACTTTTATGGCATTTCCATGTTGAAGGATTAGCCACAGC
ACTAAATTTTCAGCGTATGATTGCTTTTAAATATTTAATTTTCATCGTTTTTTAATTAATATTCAAAACG
ATTTAATGCCTTCTACATCTGAAGTCAAGCTCATAGACTCGGGTTGGGTAGCTAAAACTACATCTAACAC
GAAGGGGTATAGCCTTCTTAAAGTATACTCATGTATAAACGTTTTGGGTTCATATTTTTGGGCCACGTGG
TTTATAAAAATTCTTAACTACACCACTCGGTATCCCGCACCCGTCTACGTTTCTACGATTTCGAGCTAAT
ATTGAGTAAAGTGATTAGCAAAAAAAATAAAAGTACTCGTTGTCGGAGATCAAGAATTTTTCTATTATCT
CATCTAAACCACTTTCTAAAAGCGAAAAACAAAATCGTAATATGCAGCTTGAATGGGCTTCCATAGTTTG
AAAGAAAAACCCTAGCAGTACTGGCAAGGGAGACATTCCTTTTACCTGGCTAATCGCCATCTTCCAGCAG
GCGCACCATTGCCCCTGTTTCACTATCCAGGTTACGGATATAGTTCATGACAATATTTACATTGGTCCAG
CCACCAGCTTGCATGATCTCCGGTATTGAAACTCCAGCGCGGGCCATATCTCGCGCGGCTCCGACACGGG
CACTGTGTCCAGACCAGGCCAGGTATCTCTGACCAGAGTCATCCTTAGCGCCGTAAATCAATCGATGAGT
TGCTTCAAAAATCCCTTCCAGGGCGCGAGTTGATAGCTGGCTGGTGGCAGATGGCGCGGCAACACCATTT
TTTCTGACCCGGCAAAACAGGTAGTTATTCGGATCATCAGCTACACCAGAGACGGAAATCCATCGCTCGA
CCAGTTTAGTTACCCCCAGGCTAAGTGCCTTCTCTACACCTGCGGTGCTAACCAGCGTTTTCGTTCTGCC
AATATGGATTAACATTCTCCCACCGTCAGTACGTGAGATATCTTTAACCCTGATCCTGGCAATTTCGGCT
ATACGTAACAGGGTGTTATAAGCAATCCCCAGAAATGCCAGATTACGTATATCCTGGCAGCGATCGCTAT
TTTCCATGAGTGAACGAACCTGGTCGAAATCAGTGCGTTCGAACGCTAGAGCCTGTTTTGCACGTTCACC
GGCATCAACGTTTTCTTTTCGGATCCGCCGCATAACCAGTGAAACAGCATTGCTGTCACTTGGTCGTGGC
AGCCCGGACCGACGATGAAGCATGTTTAGCTGGCCCAAATGTTGCTGGATAGTTTTTACTGCCAGACCGC
GCGCCTGAAGATATAGAAGATAATCGCGAACATCTTCAGGTTCTGCGGGAAACCATTTCCGGTTATTCAA
CTTGCACCATGCCGCCCACGACCGGCAAACGGACAGAAGCATTTTCCAGGTATGCTCAGAAAACGCCTGG
CGATCCCTGAACATGTCCATCAGGTTCTTGCGAACCTCATCACTCGTTGCATCGACCGGTAACTTTTAGA
TTAACATTTGTTTAAATATGAAATTAGGCAATGTAACATACTGCAGGCAAATTTTGGTGTACGGTAAGTA
AATTGGACATAAGATTTAACAAAGCGACTATAAGTCAGAAAGTGAGAATGAGATTGAAATAATTAATTCA
ACTTATTCAATTGATGATATGCCAGGATTCCTCTTCCTTTATCTTCAATGTTTCGATTAACAGGTCCATT
ATCCGGTTTTTAGTTTCGCTGCACATTGCCGAATGACAATCGGATTCCTTTAAGCTATGCTTTTGCCCTG
TTTTCTCTCCCCAGTAATCGTTGGGTGACTGAACCATCCAGTAGCCGAGAGTTACGTTTTTCCTGATTTA
ATAAATATCCATATCTATTTGTCTCGTGGTGTTTTACAGCAACTAACCGAAATTACTATTTTGCATCATC
CAACCATAAAGAGACAACAATAATTCTAGAAAACATATAACAAGTGTTTTTTTCTATTTACGTCTCATAC
GCAAAGTCCACTTTACCATGTTTTGGAAACTTGTACCCAACCATTCATTTTTCGATTTTGTAATGAGGCT
CTTTTCTTCTAACAATCATTGAGGTCATTATCATGTGTCCTCACCTATTGTTTAAATTGAGGCTTGCGCT
ATTCCCAAAATTGTGGGTATTATTTTCATATATCAGTATCTGCAATTTCGGTTCAACTCCGGAAGCTCGG
TACCCAACTGTGGGAATACTCAGGTATCGTAAGATGCAAGAGTTCGAATCTCTTAGCAACCATTATTTTT
TTTCTCTCAACATAACGAGAACACACAGGGGCGCTATCGCACAGAATCAAATTCGATGACTGGAAATTTT
TTGTTAATTTCAGAGGTCGCCTGACGCATATACCTTTTTCAACTGAAAAATTGGGAGAAAAAGGAAAGGT
GAGAGCGCCGGAACCGGCTTTTCATATAGAATAGAGAAGCGTTCATGACTAAATGCTTGCATCACAATAC
TTGAAGTTGACAATATTATTTAAGGACCTATTGTTTTTTCCAATAGGTGGTTAGCAATCGTCTTACTTTC
TAACTTTTCTTACCTTTTACATTTCAGCAATATATATATATATATATATATATATTTCAAGGATATACCA
TTGTAATGTCTGCCCCTAAGAAGATCGTCGTTTTGCCAGGTGACCACGTTGGTCAAGAAATCACAGCCGA
AGCCATTAAGGTTCTTAAAGCTATTTCTGATGTTCGTTCCAATGTCAAGTTCGATTTCGAAAATCATTTA
ATTGGTGGTGCTGCTATCGATGCTACAGGTGTTCCACTTCCAGATGAGGCGCTGGAAGCCTCCAAGAAGG
CTGATGCCGTTTTGTTAGGTGCTGTGGGTGGTCCTAAATGGGGTACCGGTAGTGTTAGACCTGAACAAGG
TTTACTAAAAATCCGTAAAGAACTTCAATTGTACGCCAACTTAAGACCATGTAACTTTGCATCCGACTCT
CTTTTAGACTTATCTCCAATCAAGCCACAATTTGCTAAAGGTACTGACTTCGTTGTTGTTAGAGAATTAG
TGGGAGGTATTTACTTTGGTAAGAGAAAGGAAGACGATGGTGATGGTGTCGCTTGGGATAGTGAACAATA
CACCGTTCCAGAAGTGCAAAGAATCACAAGAATGGCCGCTTTCATGGCCCTACAACATGAGCCACCATTG
CCTATTTGGTCCTTGGATAAAGCTAATGTTTTGGCCTCTTCAAGATTATGGAGAAAAACTGTGGAGGAAA
CCATCAAGAACGAATTTCCTACATTGAAAGTTCAACATCAATTGATTGATTCTGCCGCCATGATCCTAGT
TAAGAACCCAACCCACCTAAATGGTATTATAATCACCAGCAACATGTTTGGTGATATCATCTCCGATGAA
GCCTCCGTTATCCCAGGCTCCTTGGGTTTGTTGCCATCTGCGTCCTTGGCCTCTTTGCCAGACAAGAACA
CCGCATTTGGTTTGTACGAACCATGCCACGGTTCCGCTCCAGATTTGCCAAAGAATAAGGTCAACCCTAT
CGCCACTATCTTGTCTGCTGCAATGATGTTGAAATTGTCATTGAACTTGCCTGAAGAAGGTAAAGCCATT
GAAGATGCAGTTAAAAAGGTTTTGGATGCAGGTATCAGAACTGGTGATTTAGGTGGTTCCAACAGTACCA
CCGAAGTCGGTGATGCTGTCGCCGAAGAAGTTAAGAAAATCCTTGCTTAAAAAGATTCTCTTTTTTTGTG
ATATTTGTACATAAACTTTATAAATGAAATTCATAATAGAAACGACACGAAATTACAAAATGGAATATGT
TCATAGGGTAGACGAAACTATATACGCAATCTACATACATTTATCAAGAAGGAGAAAAAGGAGGATGTAA
AGGAATACAGGTAAGCAAATTGATACTAATGGCTCAACGTGATAAGGAAAAAGAATTGCACTTTAACATT
AATATTGACAAGGAGGAGGGCATCACA
Features (pLannotate 1.2.2; 23 found; start..end, strand, type, name):
    103..243     -  CDS            NFS1 (fragment): NFS1_YEAST - Also known as SPL1 From Saccharomyces cerevisiae (strain ATCC 204508 / S288c) (Baker's yeast).
    349..414     -  CDS            hus5 (fragment): UBC9_SCHPO - Also known as ubc9. Experimental evidence at protein level: Swiss-Prot protein existence level 1. Catalyzes the covalent attachment of ubiquitin-like protein SUMO/Smt3 to other proteins. Required for efficient recovery from DNA damage or S-phase arrest and normal mitosis. This may be as part of a checkpoint independent recovery process. From Schizosaccharomyces pombe (strain 972 / ATCC 24843) (Fission yeast).
    575..1354    +  rep_origin     ars1: Schizosaccharomyces pombe autonomously replicating sequence ars1
   1433..1482    -  misc_feature   bom (fragment): basis of mobility region from pBR322
   1584..1619    -  CDS            rop (fragment): Rop protein, which maintains plasmids at low copy number; rop
   1714..1818    +  promoter       AmpR promoter: bla
   1819..2679    +  CDS            AmpR: β-lactamase; bla; confers resistance to ampicillin, carbenicillin, and related antibiotics
   2850..3438    +  rep_origin     ori: high-copy-number ColE1/pMB1/pBR322/pUC origin of replication
   3621..3713    +  CDS            lacI (fragment): lac repressor; lacI; The lac repressor binds to the lac operator to inhibit transcription in E. coli. This inhibition can be relieved by adding lactose or isopropyl-β-D-thiogalactopyranoside (IPTG).
   3726..3747    +  protein_bind   CAP binding site: CAP binding activates transcription in the presence of cAMP. E. coli catabolite activator protein
   3762..3792    +  promoter       lac promoter: promoter for the E. coli lac operon
   3800..3816    +  protein_bind   lac operator: The lac repressor binds to the lac operator to inhibit transcription in E. coli. This inhibition can be relieved by adding lactose or isopropyl-β-D-thiogalactopyranoside (IPTG). lac repressor encoded by lacI
   3859..3892    +  protein_bind   loxP: Cre-mediated recombination occurs in the 8-bp core sequence (GCATACAT). Cre recombinase
   3899..3935    +  promoter       urg1 promoter (fragment): urg1 promoter from Schizosaccharomyces pombe, conferring rapid uracil-induced expression
   4026..4742    +  CDS            yeGFP: yeast-enhanced green fluorescent protein codons optimized for translation in S. cerevisiae and C. albicans
   4791..4948    +  CDS            lacZα (fragment): LacZα fragment of β-galactosidase; lacZ fragment
   4954..5005    -  misc_feature   bom (fragment): basis of mobility region from pBR322
   5016..5032    +  CDS            calmodulin (fragment): calcium-binding protein
   5580..6572    -  CDS            Cre: site-specific recombinase Cre is a site-specific recombinase from bacteriophage P1. Recombination occurs at loxP sequences.
   6622..6660    -  CDS            Cre (fragment): site-specific recombinase Cre is a site-specific recombinase from bacteriophage P1. Recombination occurs at loxP sequences.
   6663..7268    -  promoter       nmt1 promoter (fragment): wild-type nmt1 promoter from Schizosaccharomyces pombe, conferring strong thiamine-repressible expression
   7286..7675    +  promoter       LEU2 promoter: S. cerevisiae LEU2
   7706..8797    +  CDS            LEU2: LEU3_YEAST - Experimental evidence at protein level: Swiss-Prot protein existence level 1. Catalyzes the oxidation of 3-carboxy-2-hydroxy-4- methylpentanoate (3-isopropylmalate) to 3-carboxy-4-methyl-2- oxopentanoate. The product decarboxylates to 4-methyl-2 oxopentanoate. From Saccharomyces cerevisiae (strain ATCC 204508 / S288c) (Baker's yeast).
