[The description below was written by a language model from this plasmid's Addgene catalogue record, the feature table of its GenBank file and pLannotate feature annotations shown in this document.]
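Description:
pAW8ENdeI-cyEGFP is an empty-backbone Cre/lox shuttle plasmid built on pUC, designed for recombinase-mediated cassette exchange of C-terminally yEGFP-tagged genes into the Schizosaccharomyces pombe urg1 locus. In E. coli it is maintained at high copy through the ColE1/pUC origin and selected with ampicillin via the β-lactamase gene. In fission yeast it replicates episomally from the S. pombe ars1 element and is selected through the S. cerevisiae LEU2 marker, which is carried with its own promoter.

The exchangeable cassette lies between a wild-type loxP site and a heterospecific mutant site, loxM3. The depositor notes that automated annotation cannot distinguish loxM3 from loxP, and the feature table shown here lists only the wild-type site. Between the two sites are a short fragment annotated as urg1 promoter sequence and a yeast-enhanced GFP coding sequence. A gene of interest is inserted by restriction cloning so that it is fused in frame upstream of the tag. The plasmid name suggests an NdeI cloning site, but the record does not describe the site layout. Outside the cassette, the plasmid carries Cre recombinase under the thiamine-repressible nmt1 promoter. Once the plasmid is in a suitably prepared host, Cre can therefore swap the loxP–loxM3 interval with a matching interval in the chromosome. Because the two lox sites are incompatible with each other, the reaction favours directional exchange over simple excision. The tagged gene then sits at urg1, whose promoter the annotation describes as giving rapid uracil-induced expression.

The remaining small annotations (lac, rop, bom and other fragments) are backbone remnants. The accompanying GenBank record covers only a 937 bp stretch spanning the GFP region and the M13 primer sites, not the full 9,057 bp plasmid.
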