Addgene plasmid #48988: pAW8ENdeI-cyEGFP
Purpose: (Empty Backbone) for Cre-lox cassette exchange of C-terminal yEGFP tagged gene sequences into the S. pombe urg1 locus
Depositing lab: Tony Carr. Depositing organization: University of Sussex. Publication: Optimisation of the Schizosaccharomyces pombe urg1 Expression System. Watson AT, Daigaku Y, Mohebi S, Etheridge TJ, Chahwan C, Murray JM, Carr AM. PLoS One. 2013 Dec 20;8(12):e83800. doi: 10.1371/journal.pone.0083800. PubMed 24376751.
Backbone
  Vector backbone: pUC
  Vector type: Cre/Lox
  Selectable markers: LEU2
  Tag / fusion protein: yEGFP (C terminal on backbone)
Growth in bacteria
  Bacterial resistance: Ampicillin, 100 μg/mL
  Growth temperature: 37°C
  Growth strain: DH5alpha
  Copy number: High Copy
Gene/Insert
  Cloning method: Restriction Enzyme
Terms and licenses: Academic/Nonprofit Terms; Industry Terms: Not Available to Industry
Depositor comments: This plasmid contains a wild-type loxP site and a mutant loxP site termed loxM3. Addgene's mapping software can not differentiate between the two sites and identifies the loxM3 site as loxP. The locations of the loxP and loxM3 sites are: loxP = 3859-3892 loxM3 = 4755-4788
How to cite: pAW8ENdeI-cyEGFP was a gift from Tony Carr (Addgene plasmid # 48988 ; http://n2t.net/addgene:48988 ; RRID:Addgene_48988)
