LOCUS       Exported 937 bp ds-DNA linear SYN 30-MAY-2021
DEFINITION  for Cre-lox cassette exchange of C-terminal yEGFP tagged gene
            sequences into the S. pombe urg1 locus.
ACCESSION   .
VERSION     .
KEYWORDS    pAW8ENdeI-cyEGFP
SOURCE      synthetic DNA construct
  ORGANISM  synthetic DNA construct
REFERENCE   1 (bases 1 to 937)
  AUTHORS   Watson AT, Daigaku Y, Mohebi S, Etheridge TJ, Chahwan C, Murray JM,
            Carr AM
  TITLE     Optimisation of the Schizosaccharomyces pombe urg1 Expression
            System.
  JOURNAL   PLoS One. 2013 Dec 20;8(12):e83800. doi:
            10.1371/journal.pone.0083800.
  PUBMED    24376751
REFERENCE   2 (bases 1 to 937)
  AUTHORS   .
  TITLE     Direct Submission
  JOURNAL   Exported May 30, 2021 from SnapGene Server 1.1.58
            http://www.snapgene.com
FEATURES             Location/Qualifiers
     source          1..937
                     /organism="synthetic DNA construct"
                     /mol_type="other DNA"
     primer_bind     85..107
                     /label=M13/pUC Forward
                     /note="In lacZ gene"
     primer_bind     99..116
                     /label=M13 Forward
                     /note="In lacZ gene. Also called M13-F20 or M13 (-21)
                     Forward"
     primer_bind     100..116
                     /label=M13 fwd
                     /note="common sequencing primer, one of multiple similar
                     variants"
     CDS             complement(172..885)
                     /codon_start=1
                     /product="green fluorescent protein"
                     /label=GFP
                     /translation="MSKGEELFTGVVPILVELDGDVNGHKFSVSGEGEGDATYGKLTLK
                     FICTTGKLPVPWPTLVTTLTYGVQCFSRYPDHMKQHDFFKSAMPEGYVQERTIFFKDDG
                     NYKTRAEVKFEGDTLVNRIELKGIDFKEDGNILGHKLEYNYNSHNVYIMADKQKNGIKV
                     NFKIRHNIEDGSVQLADHYQQNTPIGDGPVLLPDNHYLSTQSALSKDPNEKRDHMVLLE
                     FVTAAGITHGMDELYK"
ORIGIN
        1 cggtgcgggc ctcttcgcta ttacgccagc tggcgaaagg gggatgtgct gcaaggcgat
       61 taagttgggt aacgccaggg ttttcccagt cacgacgttg taaaacgacg gccagtgaat
      121 tcataacttc gtatataata ccatatacga agttatcccg ggagatcttt atttgtacaa
      181 ttcatccata ccatgggtaa taccagcagc agtaacaaat tctaacaaga ccatgtggtc
      241 tctcttttcg tttggatctt tggataaggc agattgagtg gataagtaat ggttgtctgg
      301 taacaagact ggaccatcac caattggagt attttgttga taatggtcag ctaattgaac
      361 agaaccatct tcaatgttgt gtctaatttt gaagttaact ttgataccat tcttttgttt
      421 gtcagccatg atgtaaacat tgtgagagtt atagttgtat tccaatttgt gacctaaaat
      481 gttaccatct tctttaaaat caataccttt taattcgatt ctattaacta aggtatcacc
      541 ttcaaacttg acttcagctc tggtcttgta gttaccgtca tctttgaaaa aaatagttct
      601 ttcttgaaca taaccttctg gcatggcaga cttgaaaaag tcatgttgtt tcatgtgatc
      661 tgggtatcta gaaaaacatt gaacaccata agttaaagta gtgactaagg ttggccatgg
      721 aactggcaat ttaccagtag tacaaataaa ttttaaggtc aatttaccgt aagtagcatc
      781 accttcacct tcaccggaga cagaaaattt gtgaccatta acatcaccat ctaattcaac
      841 caaaattggg acaacaccag tgaataattc ttcaccttta gacatagatc tacccatcga
      901 ccccgtggag ccggttgatc ctgtagaacc agtacta
//
