>Addgene plasmid #48988 | pAW8ENdeI-cyEGFP | addgene partial sequence | sequence record 76760 | ColEterm 5'-agctgataccgctcgccgcagccgaacg-3'
AGCGCCCAATACGCAAACCGCCTCTCCCCGCGCGTTGGCCGATTCATTAATGCAGCTGGCACGACAGGTT
TCCCGACTGGAAAGCGGGCAGTGAGCGCAACGCAATTAATGTGAGTTAGCTCACTCATTAGGCACCCCAG
GCTTTACACTTTATGCTTCCGGCTCGTATGTTGTGTGGAATTGTGAGCGGATAACAATTTCACACAGGAA
ACAGCTATGACCATGATTACGCCAAGCTTATAACTTCGTATAGCATACATTATACGAAGTTATTGCTAGC
CGTTTTCTTCAATTACTAAATTAGAACTAATTCAATCATATGCTGGCATGCGGAGAGCTCGGAGTCGACG
AGACTAGTACTGGTTCTACAGGATCAACCGGCTCCACGGGGTCGATGGGTAGATCTATGTCTAAAGGTGA
AGAATTATTCACTGGTGTTGTCCCAATTTTGGTTGAATTAGATGGTGATGTTAATGGTCACAAATTTTCT
GTCTCCGGTGAAGGTGAAGGTGATGCTACTTACGGTAAATTGACCTTAAAATTTATTTGTACTACTGGTA
AATTGCCAGTTCCATGGCCAACCTTAGTCACTACTTTAACTTATGGTGTTCAATGTTTTTCTAGATACCC
AGATCACATGAAACAACATGACTTTTTCAAGTCTGCCATGCCAGAAGGTTATGTTCAAGAAAGAACTATT
TTTTTCAAAGATGACGGTAACTACAAGACCAGAGCTGAAGTCAAGTTTGAAGGTGATACCTTAGTTAATA
GAATCGAATTAAAAGGTATTGATTTTAAAGAAGATGGTAACATTTTAGGTCACAAATTGGAATACAACTA
TAACTCTCACAATGTTTACATCATGGCTGA
